>Addgene plasmid #121912 | pHBBAD113 | addgene full sequence | sequence record 242763 | Addgene NGS Result
CCACCTCTGACTTGAGCGTCGATTTTTGTGATGCTCGTCAGGGGGGCGGAGCCTATGGAAAAACGCCAGC
AACGCGGCCTTTTTACGGTTCCTGGCCTTTTGCTGGCCTTTTGCTCACATGTTCTTTCCTGCGTTATCCC
CTGATTCTGTGGATAACCGTATTACCGCCTTTGAGTGAGCTGATACCGCTCGCCGCAGCCGAACGACCGA
GCGCAGCGAGTCAGTGAGCGAGGAAGCGGAAGAGCGCCTGATGCGGTATTTTCTCCTTACGCATCTGTGC
GGTATTTCACACCGGATATGGTGCACTCTCAGTACAATCTGCTCTGATGCCGCATAGTTAAGCCAGTATA
CACTCCGCTATCGCTACGTGACTGGGTCATGGCTGCGCCCCGACACCCGCCAACACCCGCTGACGCGCCC
TGACGGGCTTGTCTGCTCCCGGCATCCGCTTACAGACAAGCTGTGACCGTCTCCGGGAGCTGCATGTGTC
AGAGGTTTTCACCGTCATCACCGAAACGCGCGAGGCAGAAGGAGATGGCGCCCAACAGTCCCCCGGCCAC
GGGGCCTGCCACCATACCCACGCCGAAACAAGCGCTCATGAGCCCGAAGTGGCGAGCCCGATCTTCCCCA
TCGGTGATGTCGGCGATATAGGCGCCAGCAACCGCACCTGTGGCGCCGGTGATGCCGGCCACGATGCGTC
CGGCGTAGAGGATCTGCTCATGTTTGACAGCTTATCATCGATGCATAATGTGCCTGTCAAATGGACGAAG
CAGGGATTCTGCAAACCCTATGCTACTCCGTCAAGCCGTCAATTGTCTGATTCGTTACCAATTATGACAA
CTTGACGGCTACATCATTCACTTTTTCTTCACAACCGGCACGGAACTCGCTCGGGCTGGCCCCGGTGCAT
TTTTTAAATACCCGCGAGAAATAGAGTTGATCGTCAAAACCAACATTGCGACCGACGGTGGCGATAGGCA
TCCGGGTGGTGCTCAAAAGCAGCTTCGCCTGGCTGATACGTTGGTCCTCGCGCCAGCTTAAGACGCTAAT
CCCTAACTGCTGGCGGAAAAGATGTGACAGACGCGACGGCGACAAGCAAACATGCTGTGCGACGCTGGCG
ATATCAAAATTGCTGTCTGCCAGGTGATCGCTGATGTACTGACAAGCCTCGCGTACCCGATTATCCATCG
GTGGATGGAGCGACTCGTTAATCGCTTCCATGCGCCGCAGTAACAATTGCTCAAGCAGATTTATCGCCAG
CAGCTCCGAATAGCGCCCTTCCCCTTGCCCGGCGTTAATGATTTGCCCAAACAGGTCGCTGAAATGCGGC
TGGTGCGCTTCATCCGGGCGAAAGAACCCCGTATTGGCAAATATTGACGGCCAGTTAAGCCATTCATGCC
AGTAGGCGCGCGGACGAAAGTAAACCCACTGGTGATACCATTCGCGAGCCTCCGGATGACGACCGTAGTG
ATGAATCTCTCCTGGCGGGAACAGCAAAATATCACCCGGTCGGCAAACAAATTCTCGTCCCTGATTTTTC
ACCACCCCCTGACCGCGAATGGTGAGATTGAGAATATAACCTTTCATTCCCAGCGGTCGGTCGATAAAAA
AATCGAGATAACCGTTGGCCTCAATCGGCGTTAAACCCGCCACCAGATGGGCATTAAACGAGTATCCCGG
CAGCAGGGGATCATTTTGCGCTTCAGCCATACTTTTCATACTCCCGCCATTCAGAGAAGAAACCAATTGT
CCATATTGCATCAGACATTGCCGTCACTGCGTCTTTTACTGGCTCTTCTCGCTAACCAAACCGGTAACCC
CGCTTATTAAAAGCATTCTGTAACAAAGCGGGACCAAAGCCATGACAAAAACGCGTAACAAAAGTGTCTA
TAATCACGGCAGAAAAGTCCACATTGATTATTTGCACGGCGTCACACTTTGCTATGCCATAGCATTTTTA
TCCATAAGATTAGCGGATCCTACCTGACGCTTTTTATCGCAACTCTCTACTGTTTCTCCATACCCGTTTT
TTTGGGCTAGAAATAATTTTGTTTAACTTTAAGAAGGAGATATACATATGAGTGATATTTATTGGGATGA
AATAGTTAAAAAGGAATATAGTGGTGAGGAAGAAGTGTTTGACCTCACCGTTCCTGGTTTGCATAATTTT
GTTGCAAATAATATTATTGTTCACAATTCCATTGGTACCCAGTACAAACTTATCCTGAACGGTAAAACCC
TGAAAGGTGAAACCACCACCGAAGCTGTTGACGCTGCTACCGCGGAAAAAGTTTTCAAACAGTACGCTAA
CGACAACGGTGTTGACGGTGAATGGACCTACGACGACGCTACCAAAACCTACACCGTAACGGAATTCCAT
CATCATCATCATCATTAAGCTTGGCTGTTTTGGCGGATGAGAGAAGATTTTCAGCCTGATACAGATTAAA
TCAGAACGCAGAAGCGGTCTGATAAAACAGAATTTGCCTGGCGGCAGTAGCGCGGTGGTCCCACCTGACC
CCATGCCGAACTCAGAAGTGAAACGCCGTAGCGCCGATGGTAGTGTGGGGTCTCCCCATGCGAGAGTAGG
GAACTGCCAGGCATCAAATAAAACGAAAGGCTCAGTCGAAAGACTGGGCCTTTCGTTTTATCTGTTGTTT
GTCGGTGAACGCTCTCCTGAGTAGGACAAATCCGCCGGGAGCGGATTTGAACGTTGCGAAGCAACGGCCC
GGAGGGTGGCGGGCAGGACGCCCGCCATAAACTGCCAGGCATCAAATTAAGCAGAAGGCCATCCTGACGG
ATGGCCTTTTTGCGTTTCTACAAACTCTTTTGTTTATTTTTCTAAATACATTCAAATATGTATCCGCTCA
TGAGACAATAACCCTGATAAATGCTTCAATAATATTGAAAAAGGAAGAGTATGAGTATTCAACATTTCCG
TGTCGCCCTTATTCCCTTTTTTGCGGCATTTTGCCTTCCTGTTTTTGCTCACCCAGAAACGCTGGTGAAA
GTAAAAGATGCTGAAGATCAGTTGGGTGCACGAGTGGGTTACATCGAACTGGATCTCAACAGCGGTAAGA
TCCTTGAGAGTTTTCGCCCCGAAGAACGTTTTCCAATGATGAGCACTTTTAAAGTTCTGCTATGTGGCGC
GGTATTATCCCGTGTTGACGCCGGGCAAGAGCAACTCGGTCGCCGCATACACTATTCTCAGAATGACTTG
GTTGAGTACTCACCAGTCACAGAAAAGCATCTTACGGATGGCATGACAGTAAGAGAATTATGCAGTGCTG
CCATAACCATGAGTGATAACACTGCGGCCAACTTACTTCTGACAACGATCGGAGGACCGAAGGAGCTAAC
CGCTTTTTTGCACAACATGGGGGATCATGTAACTCGCCTTGATCGTTGGGAACCGGAGCTGAATGAAGCC
ATACCAAACGACGAGCGTGACACCACGATGCCTGCAGCAATGGCAACAACGTTGCGCAAACTATTAACTG
GCGAACTACTTACTCTAGCTTCCCGGCAACAATTAATAGACTGGATGGAGGCGGATAAAGTTGCAGGACC
ACTTCTGCGCTCGGCCCTTCCGGCTGGCTGGTTTATTGCTGATAAATCTGGAGCCGGTGAGCGTGGGTCT
CGCGGTATCATTGCAGCACTGGGGCCAGATGGTAAGCCCTCCCGTATCGTAGTTATCTACACGACGGGGA
GTCAGGCAACTATGGATGAACGAAATAGACAGATCGCTGAGATAGGTGCCTCACTGATTAAGCATTGGTA
ACTGTCAGACCAAGTTTACTCATATATACTTTAGATTGATT
[125 nt withheld, positions 3822-3946]
C
[141 nt withheld, positions 3948-4088]
CCTTTGACGTTGGAGTCCACGTTCTTT
[37 nt withheld, positions 4116-4152]
ACCCTATCTCGGGCTATTCTTTTGATTTATAAGGGATTTTGCCGATTTCGGCCTATTGGTTAAAAAATGA
GCTGATTTAACAAAAATTTAACGCGAATTTTAACAAAATATTAACGTTTACAATTTAAAAGGATCTAGGT
GAAGATCCTTTTTGATAATCTCATGACCAAAATCCCTTAACGTGAGTTTTCGTTCCACTGAGCGTCAGAC
CCCGTAGAAAAGATCAAAGGATCTTCTTGAGATCCTTTTTTTCTGCGCGTAATCTGCTGCTTGCAAACAA
AAAAACCACCGCTACCAGCGGTGGTTTGTTTGCCGGATCAAGAGCTACCAACTCTTTTTCCGAAGGTAAC
TGGCTTCAGCAGAGCGCAGATACCAAATACTGTCCTTCTAGTGTAGCCGTAGTTAGGCCACCACTTCAAG
AACTCTGTAGCACCGCCTACATACCTCGCTCTGCTAATCCTGTTACCAGTGGCTGCTGCCAGTGGCGATA
AGTCGTGTCTTACCGGGTTGGACTCAAGACGATAGTTACCGGATAAGGCGCAGCGGTCGGGCTGAACGGG
GGGTTCGTGCACACAGCCCAGCTTGGAGCGAACGACCTACACCGAACTGAGATACCTACAGCGTGAGCTA
TGAGAAAGCGCCACGCTTCCCGAAGGGAGAAAGGCGGACAGGTATCCGGTAAGCGGCAGGGTCGGAACAG
GAGAGCGCACGAGGGAGCTTCCAGGGGGAAACGCCTGGTATCTTTATAGTCCTGTCGGGTTTCG
Features (pLannotate 1.2.2; 17 found; start..end, strand, type, name):
    247..387     -  misc_feature   bom: basis of mobility region from pBR322
    489..528     -  CDS            rop (fragment): Rop protein, which maintains plasmids at low copy number; rop
    529..714     -  CDS            TcR (fragment): tetracycline efflux protein; tet; confers resistance to tetracycline
    724..742     +  promoter       tet promoter (fragment): E. coli promoter for tetracycline efflux protein gene
    832..1710    -  CDS            araC: L-arabinose regulatory protein; araC
   1737..2021    +  promoter       araBAD promoter: araBAD; promoter of the L-arabinose operon of E. coli; the araC regulatory gene is transcribed in the opposite direction (Guzman et al., 1995)
   2048..2070    +  RBS            RBS: efficient ribosome binding site from bacteriophage T7 gene 10 (Olins and Rangwala, 1989)
   2081..2227    +  CDS            dnaB (fragment): DNAB_SYNY3 - Experimental evidence at protein level: Swiss-Prot protein existence level 1. Participates in initiation and elongation during chromosome replication; it exhibits DNA-dependent ATPase activity. From Synechocystis sp. (strain PCC 6803 / Kazusa).
   2213..2370    +  CDS            GB1 (fragment): B1 domain of Streptococcal protein G effective as a solubilizing fusion partner (Cheng and Patel, 2004)
   2373..2395    +  CDS            capTEV™ (fragment): composite tag for in vivo biotinylation, TEV protease cleavage, and 6xHis tagging
   2486..2601    +  ncRNA          5S rRNA: Accession: RF00001 - 5S ribosomal RNA
   2605..2691    +  terminator     rrnB T1 terminator: Escherichia coli rrnB; transcription terminator T1 from the E. coli rrnB gene
   2783..2810    +  terminator     rrnB T2 terminator: transcription terminator T2 from the E. coli rrnB gene
   2829..2920    +  promoter       AmpR promoter: bla
   2921..3781    +  CDS            AmpR: β-lactamase; bla; confers resistance to ampicillin, carbenicillin, and related antibiotics
   3823..4203    +  rep_origin     M13 ori (sequence partly withheld): M13 bacteriophage origin of replication; arrow indicates direction of (+) strand synthesis
   4389..61      +  rep_origin     ori (across the origin): high-copy-number ColE1/pMB1/pBR322/pUC origin of replication
