[The description below was written by a language model from this plasmid's Addgene catalogue record and pLannotate feature annotations shown in this document.]
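Description:
pHBBAD113 is a bacterial expression plasmid of about 4.9 kb built on a pBAD backbone for arabinose-inducible protein production in E. coli. It carries araC, transcribed divergently from the araBAD promoter (Para), so expression of the insert is repressed without L-arabinose and induced by its addition. A T7 gene 10 ribosome binding site sits upstream of the coding region, and the rrnB T1 and T2 terminators follow it. The plasmid is maintained through a ColE1/pBR322-type origin with the pBR322 bom region, and is selected with ampicillin through the β-lactamase gene. The catalogue lists it as low copy, although only a short fragment of rop is annotated. An M13 phage origin is also present, along with leftover fragments of the tetracycline resistance gene and its promoter, which are backbone remnants rather than functional markers.

The payload is a 120 bp insert encoding CI-NpuDnaBC39, the 39-residue C-terminal fragment of the DnaB intein from Nostoc punctiforme, carrying the charge-introducing substitutions S110K and I111K. The automated annotation labels this region as a dnaB fragment by homology to the Synechocystis protein, consistent with a DnaB-derived intein. It is fused at its C terminus to the GB1 domain of streptococcal protein G, a small solubility-enhancing partner that here presumably serves as the C-extein, followed by a His6 tag for affinity purification. The "capTEV" fragment in the feature table most likely reflects only this histidine stretch. The construct supplies the C-terminal half of an artificially split intein whose added charges are intended to tune pairing with a matching N-terminal fragment, supporting work on orthogonal protein trans-splicing. The partner fragment is not encoded on this plasmid.
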