Addgene plasmid #121912: pHBBAD113
Purpose: Charge-Introduced NpuDnaBC39 intein
Depositing lab: Hideo Iwai. Depositing organization: University of Helsinki, Institute of Biotechnology. Publication: The crystal structure of the naturally split gp41-1 intein guides the engineering of orthogonal split inteins from cis-splicing inteins. Beyer HM, Mikula KM, Li M, Wlodawer A, Iwai H. FEBS J. 2019 Oct 30. doi: 10.1111/febs.15113. PubMed 31665813.
Backbone
  Vector backbone: pBAD
  Backbone manufacturer: Novagen
  Backbone size w/o insert (bp): 4798
  Total vector size (bp): 4918
  Modifications to backbone: GB1-His6 tag
  Vector type: Bacterial Expression
Growth in bacteria
  Bacterial resistance: Ampicillin, 100 μg/mL
  Growth temperature: 37°C
  Growth strain: DH5alpha
  Copy number: Low Copy
Gene/Insert
  Gene/Insert name: CI-NpuDnaBC39 intein
  Species: Nostoc punctiforme
  Insert size (bp): 120
  Mutation: S110K, I111K
  GenBank ID: CP001037.1 ACC81364.1
  Promoter: Para
  Tag / fusion protein: GB1-His6 (C terminal on insert)
  Cloning method: Gibson Cloning
  Sequencing primers: 5′ pBAD Forward; 3′ pTrcHisrev
Terms and licenses: Academic/Nonprofit Terms; Industry Terms: Not Available to Industry
How to cite: pHBBAD113 was a gift from Hideo Iwai (Addgene plasmid # 121912 ; http://n2t.net/addgene:121912 ; RRID:Addgene_121912)
